Addgene plasmid #47636: pOTTC337 - pAAV EF1a DIO mCherry
Purpose: An AAV vector that expresses mCherry in a Cre-dependent manner (DIO, double floxed inverted open reading frame).
Depositing lab: Brandon Harvey. Depositing organization: National Institute on Drug Abuse (NIDA). Publication: Near-infrared fluorescent protein iRFP713 as a reporter protein for optogenetic vectors, a transgenic Cre-reporter rat, and other neuronal studies. Richie CT, Whitaker LR, Whitaker KW, Necarsulmer J, Baldwin HA, Zhang Y, Fortuno L, Hinkle JJ, Koivula P, Henderson MJ, Sun W, Wang K, Smith JC, Pickel J, Ji N, Hope BT, Harvey BK. J Neurosci Methods. 2017 Jun 1;284:1-14. doi: 10.1016/j.jneumeth.2017.03.020. Epub 2017 Apr 2. PubMed 28380331.
Backbone
  Vector backbone: pAAV EF1a DIO
  Backbone manufacturer: Karl Deisseroth
  Backbone size w/o insert (bp): 5637
  Vector type: Mammalian Expression, AAV, Cre/Lox
Growth in bacteria
  Bacterial resistance: Ampicillin, 100 μg/mL
  Growth temperature: 30°C
  Growth strain: Stbl3
  Copy number: High Copy
Gene/Insert
  Gene/Insert name: mCherry
  Species: Discosoma sp
  Promoter: EF1a
  Cloning method: Ligation Independent Cloning
  Sequencing primers: 5′ EF1a_F1; 3′ WPRE_R1
Resource information
  A portion of this plasmid was derived from a plasmid made by: the ORF for mCherry was obtained from Karl Deisseroth, but is also available from Addgene (Plasmid 26976). the backbone was obtained from Karl Deisseroth, but is also available from Addgene (Plasmid 35507).
Terms and licenses: Academic/Nonprofit Terms; Industry Terms: Not Available to Industry
Depositor comments: This vector has a different 5' cloning junction when compared to Karl Deisseroth's Plasmid 20299.
How to cite: pOTTC337 - pAAV EF1a DIO mCherry was a gift from Brandon Harvey (Addgene plasmid # 47636 ; http://n2t.net/addgene:47636 ; RRID:Addgene_47636)
