[The description below was written by a language model from this plasmid's Addgene catalogue record and pLannotate feature annotations shown in this document.]
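Description:
pOTTC337 - pAAV EF1a DIO mCherry is a 6,314-bp adeno-associated virus transfer plasmid for Cre-dependent expression of the red fluorescent protein mCherry in mammalian cells. It is built on a pAAV EF1a DIO backbone. In bacteria it replicates from a high-copy ColE1/pUC-type origin and is selected with ampicillin through the β-lactamase gene. An M13 phage origin is also present in the backbone. The annotated short fragments of bom, rop, SV40 small t antigen and β-globin intron appear to be incidental matches or cloning remnants rather than functional parts.

The payload lies between two AAV2 inverted terminal repeats, which are the cis elements needed for replication and packaging of the intervening DNA into AAV particles. The human EF-1α promoter with its intron A drives transcription towards a double-floxed inverted open reading frame (DIO) cassette. In this cassette the mCherry coding sequence (from Discosoma sp.) sits in the antisense orientation. It is flanked upstream by a lox2272–loxP pair and downstream by a second lox2272–loxP pair in the opposite orientation. Without Cre, no functional mCherry transcript is made. Cre recombination between one pair of compatible sites inverts the ORF into the sense orientation. Excision between the other pair, now in the same orientation, then leaves single incompatible sites and locks the cassette in the expressing state. A WPRE downstream enhances transcript stability and expression, and a human growth hormone polyadenylation signal terminates the message.

The vector is suited to labelling genetically defined cell populations in Cre-driver animals or Cre-expressing cells, and the associated publication concerns neuronal reporter studies. The depositor notes that its 5′ cloning junction differs from that of a comparable, previously deposited EF1a DIO mCherry plasmid.
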