Features (pLannotate 1.2.2; 24 found; start..end, strand, type, name):
      1..141     -  repeat_region  AAV2 ITR: inverted terminal repeat of adeno-associated virus serotype 2 inverted
    169..235     +  CDS            small t antigen (fragment): SV40 (simian virus 40) small t antigen
    261..472     +  promoter       EF-1α core promoter: core promoter for human elongation factor EF-1α
    473..581     +  intron         EF-1α intron A (fragment): intron upstream of the start codon of human EF-1α
   1207..1410    +  intron         EF-1α intron A: truncated intron upstream of the start codon of human EF-1α
   1426..1443    +  misc_feature   MCS (fragment): pUC18/19 multiple cloning site
   1450..1483    +  protein_bind   lox2272: Cre-mediated recombination occurs in the 8-bp core sequence (GGATACTT). lox2272 sites are compatible with each other, but incompatible with loxP or loxN sites (Lee and Saito, 1988). Cre recombinase
   1484..1533    -  intron         β-globin intron (fragment): internally truncated intron from human β-globin
   1534..1567    +  protein_bind   loxP: Cre-mediated recombination occurs in the 8-bp core sequence (GCATACAT). Cre recombinase
   1579..2286    -  CDS            mCherry: mCherry is a basic (constitutively fluorescent) red fluorescent protein published in 2004, derived from Discosoma sp.. It is reported to be a very rapidly-maturing monomer with low acid sensitivity.
   2299..2332    -  protein_bind   lox2272: Cre-mediated recombination occurs in the 8-bp core sequence (GGATACTT). lox2272 sites are compatible with each other, but incompatible with loxP or loxN sites (Lee and Saito, 1988). Cre recombinase
   2333..2382    -  intron         β-globin intron (fragment): internally truncated intron from human β-globin
   2383..2416    -  protein_bind   loxP: Cre-mediated recombination occurs in the 8-bp core sequence (GCATACAT). Cre recombinase
   2417..2441    +  misc_feature   MCS (fragment): pBluescript multiple cloning site
   2441..3029    +  misc_feature   WPRE: woodchuck hepatitis virus posttranscriptional regulatory element
   3061..3537    +  polyA_signal   hGH poly(A) signal: human growth hormone polyadenylation signal
   3577..3717    +  repeat_region  AAV2 ITR: inverted terminal repeat of adeno-associated virus serotype 2 inverted
   3722..3773    -  misc_feature   bom (fragment): basis of mobility region from pBR322
   3792..4172    +  rep_origin     M13 ori (sequence partly withheld): M13 bacteriophage origin of replication; arrow indicates direction of (+) strand synthesis
   4248..4297    -  misc_feature   bom (fragment): basis of mobility region from pBR322
   4399..4434    -  CDS            rop (fragment): Rop protein, which maintains plasmids at low copy number; rop
   4529..4633    +  promoter       AmpR promoter: bla
   4634..5494    +  CDS            AmpR: β-lactamase; bla; confers resistance to ampicillin, carbenicillin, and related antibiotics
   5665..6253    +  rep_origin     ori: high-copy-number ColE1/pMB1/pBR322/pUC origin of replication
>Addgene plasmid #47636 | pOTTC337 - pAAV EF1a DIO mCherry | depositor full sequence | sequence record 68010 | pOTTC337 - pAAV EF1a DIO mCherry sequence 6314 bps
CCTGCAGGCAGCTGCGCGCTCGCTCGCTCACTGAGGCCGCCCGGGCAAAGCCCGGGCGTCGGGCGACCTT
TGGTCGCCCGGCCTCAGTGAGCGAGCGAGCGCGCAGAGAGGGAGTGGCCAACTCCATCACTAGGGGTTCC
TGCGGCCGCACGCGTAAGCTTTGCAAAGATGGATAAAGTTTTAAACAGAGAGGAATCTTTGCAGCTAATG
GACCTTCTAGGTCTTGAAAGGAGTGGGAATTGGCTCCGGTGCCCGTCAGTGGGCAGAGCGCACATCGCCC
ACAGTCCCCGAGAAGTTGGGGGGAGGGGTCGGCAATTGAACCGGTGCCTAGAGAAGGTGGCGCGGGGTAA
ACTGGGAAAGTGATGTCGTGTACTGGCTCCGCCTTTTTCCCGAGGGTGGGGGAGAACCGTATATAAGTGC
AGTAGTCGCCGTGAACGTTCTTTTTCGCAACGGGTTTGCCGCCAGAACACAGGTAAGTGCCGTGTGTGGT
TCCCGCGGGCCTGGCCTCTTTACGGGTTATGGCCCTTGCGTGCCTTGAATTACTTCCACTGGCTGCAGTA
CGTGATTCTTGATCCCGAGCTTCGGGTTGGAAGTGGGTGGGAGAGTTCGAGGCCTTGCGCTTAAGGAGCC
CCTTCGCCTCGTGCTTGAGTTGAGGCCTGGCCTGGGCGCTGGGGCCGCCGCGTGCGAATCTGGTGGCACC
TTCGCGCCTGTCTCGCTGCTTTCGATAAGTCTCTAGCCATTTAAAATTTTTGATGACCTGCTGCGACGCT
TTTTTTCTGGCAAGATAGTCTTGTAAATGCGGGCCAAGATCTGCACACTGGTATTTCGGTTTTTGGGGCC
GCGGGCGGCGACGGGGCCCGTGCGTCCCAGCGCACATGTTCGGCGAGGCGGGGCCTGCGAGCGCGGCCAC
CGAGAATCGGACGGGGGTAGTCTCAAGCTGGCCGGCCTGCTCTGGTGCCTGGCCTCGCGCCGCCGTGTAT
CGCCCCGCCCTGGGCGGCAAGGCTGGCCCGGTCGGCACCAGTTGCGTGAGCGGAAAGATGGCCGCTTCCC
GGCCCTGCTGCAGGGAGCTCAAAATGGAGGACGCGGCGCTCGGGAGAGCGGGCGGGTGAGTCACCCACAC
AAAGGAAAAGGGCCTTTCCGTCCTCAGCCGTCGCTTCATGTGACTCCACGGAGTACCGGGCGCCGTCCAG
GCACCTCGATTAGTTCTCGAGCTTTTGGAGTACGTCGTCTTTAGGTTGGGGGGAGGGGTTTTATGCGATG
GAGTTTCCCCACACTGAGTGGGTGGAGACTGAAGTTAGGCCAGCTTGGCACTTGATGTAATTCTCCTTGG
AATTTGCCCTTTTTGAGTTTGGATCTTGGTTCATTCTCAAGCCTCAGACAGTGGTTCAAAGTTTTTTTCT
TCCATTTCAGGTGTCGTGAGGTACCGGATCCTCTAGAGTCGACTCCGGAATAACTTCGTATAGGATACTT
TATACGAAGTTATGCAGAATGGTAGCTGGATTGTAGCTGCTATTAGCAATATGAAACCTCTTAATAACTT
CGTATAGCATACATTATACGAAGTTATGGCGCGCCTTACTTGTACAGCTCGTCCATGCCGCCGGTGGAGT
GGCGGCCCTCGGCGCGTTCGTACTGTTCCACGATGGTGTAGTCCTCGTTGTGGGAGGTGATGTCCAACTT
GATGTTGACGTTGTAGGCGCCGGGCAGCTGCACGGGCTTCTTGGCCTTGTAGGTGGTCTTGACCTCAGCG
TCGTAGTGGCCGCCGTCCTTCAGCTTCAGCCTCTGCTTGATCTCGCCCTTCAGGGCGCCGTCCTCGGGGT
ACATCCGCTCGGAGGAGGCCTCCCAGCCCATGGTCTTCTTCTGCATTACGGGGCCGTCGGAGGGGAAGTT
GGTGCCGCGCAGCTTCACCTTGTAGATGAACTCGCCGTCCTGCAGGGAGGAGTCCTGGGTCACGGTCACC
ACGCCGCCGTCCTCGAAGTTCATCACGCGCTCCCACTTGAAGCCCTCGGGGAAGGACAGCTTCAAGTAGT
CGGGGATGTCGGCGGGGTGCTTCACGTAGGCCTTGGAGCCGTACATGAACTGAGGGGACAGGATGTCCCA
GGCGAAGGGCAGGGGGCCACCCTTGGTCACCTTCAGCTTGGCGGTCTGGGTGCCCTCGTAGGGGCGGCCC
TCGCCCTCGCCCTCGATCTCGAACTCGTGGCCGTTCACGGAGCCCTCCATGTGCACCTTGAAGCGCATGA
ACTCCTTGATGATGGCCATGTTATCCTCCTCGCCCTTGCTCACCATGGTGGCGCTAGCATAACTTCGTAT
AAAGTATCCTATACGAAGTTATTTGCCTTAACCCAGAAATTATCACTGTTATTCTTTAGAATGGTGCAAA
GAATAACTTCGTATAATGTATGCTATACGAAGTTATGAATTCGATATCAAGCTTATCGATAATCAACCTC
TGGATTACAAAATTTGTGAAAGATTGACTGGTATTCTTAACTATGTTGCTCCTTTTACGCTATGTGGATA
CGCTGCTTTAATGCCTTTGTATCATGCTATTGCTTCCCGTATGGCTTTCATTTTCTCCTCCTTGTATAAA
TCCTGGTTGCTGTCTCTTTATGAGGAGTTGTGGCCCGTTGTCAGGCAACGTGGCGTGGTGTGCACTGTGT
TTGCTGACGCAACCCCCACTGGTTGGGGCATTGCCACCACCTGTCAGCTCCTTTCCGGGACTTTCGCTTT
CCCCCTCCCTATTGCCACGGCGGAACTCATCGCCGCCTGCCTTGCCCGCTGCTGGACAGGGGCTCGGCTG
TTGGGCACTGACAATTCCGTGGTGTTGTCGGGGAAATCATCGTCCTTTCCTTGGCTGCTCGCCTATGTTG
CCACCTGGATTCTGCGCGGGACGTCCTTCTGCTACGTCCCTTCGGCCCTCAATCCAGCGGACCTTCCTTC
CCGCGGCCTGCTGCCGGCTCTGCGGCCTCTTCCGCGTCTTCGCCTTCGCCCTCAGACGAGTCGGATCTCC
CTTTGGGCCGCCTCCCCGCATCGATACCGAGCGCTGCTCGAGAGATCTACGGGTGGCATCCCTGTGACCC
CTCCCCAGTGCCTCTCCTGGCCCTGGAAGTTGCCACTCCAGTGCCCACCAGCCTTGTCCTAATAAAATTA
AGTTGCATCATTTTGTCTGACTAGGTGTCCTTCTATAATATTATGGGGTGGAGGGGGGTGGTATGGAGCA
AGGGGCAAGTTGGGAAGACAACCTGTAGGGCCTGCGGGGTCTATTGGGAACCAAGCTGGAGTGCAGTGGC
ACAATCTTGGCTCACTGCAATCTCCGCCTCCTGGGTTCAAGCGATTCTCCTGCCTCAGCCTCCCGAGTTG
TTGGGATTCCAGGCATGCATGACCAGGCTCAGCTAATTTTTGTTTTTTTGGTAGAGACGGGGTTTCACCA
TATTGGCCAGGCTGGTCTCCAACTCCTAATCTCAGGTGATCTACCCACCTTGGCCTCCCAAATTGCTGGG
ATTACAGGCGTGAACCACTGCTCCCTTCCCTGTCCTTCTGATTTTGTAGGTAACCACGTGCGGACCGAGC
GGCCGCAGGAACCCCTAGTGATGGAGTTGGCCACTCCCTCTCTGCGCGCTCGCTCGCTCACTGAGGCCGG
GCGACCAAAGGTCGCCCGACGCCCGGGCTTTGCCCGGGCGGCCTCAGTGAGCGAGCGAGCGCGCAGCTGC
CTGCAGGGGCGCCTGATGCGGTATTTTCTCCTTACGCATCTGTGCGGTATTTCACACCGCATA
[142 nt withheld, positions 3774-3915]
C
[141 nt withheld, positions 3917-4057]
CCTTTGACGTTGGAGTCCACGTTCTTT
[37 nt withheld, positions 4085-4121]
ACCCTATCTCGGGCTATTCTTTTGATTTATAAGGGATTTTGCCGATTTCGGCCTATTGGTTAAAAAATGA
GCTGATTTAACAAAAATTTAACGCGAATTTTAACAAAATATTAACGTTTACAATTTTATGGTGCACTCTC
AGTACAATCTGCTCTGATGCCGCATAGTTAAGCCAGCCCCGACACCCGCCAACACCCGCTGACGCGCCCT
GACGGGCTTGTCTGCTCCCGGCATCCGCTTACAGACAAGCTGTGACCGTCTCCGGGAGCTGCATGTGTCA
GAGGTTTTCACCGTCATCACCGAAACGCGCGAGACGAAAGGGCCTCGTGATACGCCTATTTTTATAGGTT
AATGTCATGATAATAATGGTTTCTTAGACGTCAGGTGGCACTTTTCGGGGAAATGTGCGCGGAACCCCTA
TTTGTTTATTTTTCTAAATACATTCAAATATGTATCCGCTCATGAGACAATAACCCTGATAAATGCTTCA
ATAATATTGAAAAAGGAAGAGTATGAGTATTCAACATTTCCGTGTCGCCCTTATTCCCTTTTTTGCGGCA
TTTTGCCTTCCTGTTTTTGCTCACCCAGAAACGCTGGTGAAAGTAAAAGATGCTGAAGATCAGTTGGGTG
CACGAGTGGGTTACATCGAACTGGATCTCAACAGCGGTAAGATCCTTGAGAGTTTTCGCCCCGAAGAACG
TTTTCCAATGATGAGCACTTTTAAAGTTCTGCTATGTGGCGCGGTATTATCCCGTATTGACGCCGGGCAA
GAGCAACTCGGTCGCCGCATACACTATTCTCAGAATGACTTGGTTGAGTACTCACCAGTCACAGAAAAGC
ATCTTACGGATGGCATGACAGTAAGAGAATTATGCAGTGCTGCCATAACCATGAGTGATAACACTGCGGC
CAACTTACTTCTGACAACGATCGGAGGACCGAAGGAGCTAACCGCTTTTTTGCACAACATGGGGGATCAT
GTAACTCGCCTTGATCGTTGGGAACCGGAGCTGAATGAAGCCATACCAAACGACGAGCGTGACACCACGA
TGCCTGTAGCAATGGCAACAACGTTGCGCAAACTATTAACTGGCGAACTACTTACTCTAGCTTCCCGGCA
ACAATTAATAGACTGGATGGAGGCGGATAAAGTTGCAGGACCACTTCTGCGCTCGGCCCTTCCGGCTGGC
TGGTTTATTGCTGATAAATCTGGAGCCGGTGAGCGTGGGTCTCGCGGTATCATTGCAGCACTGGGGCCAG
ATGGTAAGCCCTCCCGTATCGTAGTTATCTACACGACGGGGAGTCAGGCAACTATGGATGAACGAAATAG
ACAGATCGCTGAGATAGGTGCCTCACTGATTAAGCATTGGTAACTGTCAGACCAAGTTTACTCATATATA
CTTTAGATTGATTTAAAACTTCATTTTTAATTTAAAAGGATCTAGGTGAAGATCCTTTTTGATAATCTCA
TGACCAAAATCCCTTAACGTGAGTTTTCGTTCCACTGAGCGTCAGACCCCGTAGAAAAGATCAAAGGATC
TTCTTGAGATCCTTTTTTTCTGCGCGTAATCTGCTGCTTGCAAACAAAAAAACCACCGCTACCAGCGGTG
GTTTGTTTGCCGGATCAAGAGCTACCAACTCTTTTTCCGAAGGTAACTGGCTTCAGCAGAGCGCAGATAC
CAAATACTGTCCTTCTAGTGTAGCCGTAGTTAGGCCACCACTTCAAGAACTCTGTAGCACCGCCTACATA
CCTCGCTCTGCTAATCCTGTTACCAGTGGCTGCTGCCAGTGGCGATAAGTCGTGTCTTACCGGGTTGGAC
TCAAGACGATAGTTACCGGATAAGGCGCAGCGGTCGGGCTGAACGGGGGGTTCGTGCACACAGCCCAGCT
TGGAGCGAACGACCTACACCGAACTGAGATACCTACAGCGTGAGCTATGAGAAAGCGCCACGCTTCCCGA
AGGGAGAAAGGCGGACAGGTATCCGGTAAGCGGCAGGGTCGGAACAGGAGAGCGCACGAGGGAGCTTCCA
GGGGGAAACGCCTGGTATCTTTATAGTCCTGTCGGGTTTCGCCACCTCTGACTTGAGCGTCGATTTTTGT
GATGCTCGTCAGGGGGGCGGAGCCTATGGAAAAACGCCAGCAACGCGGCCTTTTTACGGTTCCTGGCCTT
TTGCTGGCCTTTTGCTCACATGT
