>Addgene plasmid #47636 | pOTTC337 - pAAV EF1a DIO mCherry | addgene partial sequence | sequence record 75158 | WPRE-R 5'-CATAGCGTAAAAGGAGCAACA-3'
GTCAATCTTTCACAAATTTTGTAATCCAGAGGTTGATTATCGATAAGCTTGATATCGAATTCATAACTTC
GTATAGCATACATTATACGAAGTTATTCTTTGCACCATTCTAAAGAATAACAGTGATAATTTCTGGGTTA
AGGCAAATAACTTCGTATAGGATACTTTATACGAAGTTATGCTAGCGCCACCATGGTGAGCAAGGGCGAG
GAGGATAACATGGCCATCATCAAGGAGTTCATGCGCTTCAAGGTGCACATGGAGGGCTCCGTGAACGGCC
ACGAGTTCGAGATCGAGGGCGAGGGCGAGGGCCGCCCCTACGAGGGCACCCAGACCGCCAAGCTGAAGGT
GACCAAGGGTGGCCCCCTGCCCTTCGCCTGGGACATCCTGTCCCCTCAGTTCATGTACGGCTCCAAGGCC
TACGTGAAGCACCCCGCCGACATCCCCGACTACTTGAAGCTGTCCTTCCCCGAGGGCTTCAAGTGGGAGC
GCGTGATGAACTTCGAGGACGGCGGCGTGGTGACCGTGACCCAGGACTCCTCCCTGCAGGACGGCGAGTT
CATCTACAAGGTGAAGCTGCGCGGCACCAACTTCCCCTCCGACGGCCCCGTAATGCAGAAGAAGACCATG
GGCTGGGAGGCCTCCTCCGAGCGGATGTACCCCGAGGACGGCGCCCTGAAGGGCGAGATCAAGCAGAGGC
TGAAGCTGAAGGACGGCGGCCACTACGACGCTGAGGTCAAGACCACCTACAAGGCCAAGAAGCCCGTGCA
GCTGCCCGGCGCCTACAACGTCAACATCAAGTTGGACATCACCTCCCACAACGAGGACTACACCATCGTG
GAACAGTACGAACGCGCCGAGGGCCGCCACTCCACCGGCGGCATGGACGAGCTGTACAAGTAAGGCGCGC
CATAACTTCGTATAATGTATGCTATACGAAGTTATTAAGAGGTTTCATATTG
