>Addgene plasmid #47636 | pOTTC337 - pAAV EF1a DIO mCherry | addgene partial sequence | sequence record 75810 | EF1a-F 5'-TCAAGCCTCAGACAGTGGTTC-3'
GGTGTCGTGAGGTACCGGATCCTCTAGAGTCGACTCCGGAATAACTTCGTATAGGATACTTTATACGAAG
TTATGCAGAATGGTAGCTGGATTGTAGCTGCTATTAGCAATATGAAACCTCTTAATAACTTCGTATAGCA
TACATTATACGAAGTTATGGCGCGCCTTACTTGTACAGCTCGTCCATGCCGCCGGTGGAGTGGCGGCCCT
CGGCGCGTTCGTACTGTTCCACGATGGTGTAGTCCTCGTTGTGGGAGGTGATGTCCAACTTGATGTTGAC
GTTGTAGGCGCCGGGCAGCTGCACGGGCTTCTTGGCCTTGTAGGTGGTCTTGACCTCAGCGTCGTAGTGG
CCGCCGTCCTTCAGCTTCAGCCTCTGCTTGATCTCGCCCTTCAGGGCGCCGTCCTCGGGGTACATCCGCT
CGGAGGAGGCCTCCCAGCCCATGGTCTTCTTCTGCATTACGGGGCCGTCGGAGGGGAAGTTGGTGCCGCG
CAGCTTCACCTTGTAGATGAACTCGCCGTCCTGCAGGGAGGAGTCCTGGGTCACGGTCACCACGCCGCCG
TCCTCGAAGTTCATCACGCGCTCCCACTTGAAGCCCTCGGGGAAGGACAGCTTCAAGTAGTCGGGGATGT
CGGCGGGGTGCTTCACGTAGGCCTTGGAGCCGTACATGAACTGAGGGGACAGGATGTCCCAGGCGAAGGG
CAGGGGGCCACCCTTGGTCACCTTCAG
